>Addgene plasmid #126241 | pGWB14-LYX023 | addgene full sequence | sequence record 246332 | Addgene NGS Result
TCGGTCTTGCCTTGCTCGTCGGTGATGTACTTCACCAGCTCCGCGAAGTCGCTCTTCTTGATGGAGCGCA
TGGGGACGTGCTTGGCAATCACGCGCACCCCCCGGCCGTTTTAGCGGCTAAAAAAGTCATGGCTCTGCCC
TCGGGCGGACCACGCCCATCATGACCTTGCCAAGCTCGTCCTGCTTCTCTTCGATCTTCGCCAGCAGGGC
GAGGATCGTGGCATCACCGAACCGCGCCGTGCGCGGGTCGTCGGTGAGCCAGAGTTTCAGCAGGCCGCCC
AGGCGGCCCAGGTCGCCATTGATGCGGGCCAGCTCGCGGACGTGCTCATAGTCCACGACGCCCGTGATTT
TGTAGCCCTGGCCGACGGCCAGCAGGTAGGCCGACAGGCTCATGCCGGCCGCCGCCGCCTTTTCCTCAAT
CGCTCTTCGTTCGTCTGGAAGGCAGTACACCTTGATAGGTGGGCTGCCCTTCCTGGTTGGCTTGGTTTCA
TCAGCCATCCGCTTGCCCTCATCTGTTACGCCGGCGGTAGCCGGCCAGCCTCGCAGAGCAGGATTCCCGT
TGAGCACCGCCAGGTGCGAATAAGGGACAGTGAAGAAGGAACACCCGCTCGCGGGTGGGCCTACTTCACC
TATCCTGCCCGGCTGACGCCGTTGGATACACCAAGGAAAGTCTACACGAACCCTTTGGCAAAATCCTGTA
TATCGTGCGAAAAAGGATGGATATACCGAAAAAATCGCTATAATGACCCCGAAGCAGGGTTATGCAGCGG
AAAAGCGCCACGCTTCCCGAAGGGAGAAAGGCGGACAGGTATCCGGTAAGCGGCAGGGTCGGAACAGGAG
AGCGCACGAGGGAGCTTCCAGGGGGAAACGCCTGGTATCTTTATAGTCCTGTCGGGTTTCGCCACCTCTG
ACTTGAGCGTCGATTTTTGTGATGCTCGTCAGGGGGGCGGAGCCTATGGAAAAACGCCAGCAACGCGGCC
TTTTTACGGTTCCTGGCCTTTTGCTGGCCTTTTGCTCACATGTTCTTTCCTGCGTTATCCCCTGATTCTG
TGGATAACCGTATTACCGCCTTTGAGTGAGCTGATACCGCTCGCCGCAGCCGAACGACCGAGCGCAGCGA
GTCAGTGAGCGAGGAAGCGGAAGAGCGCCAGAAGGCCGCCAGAGAGGCCGAGCGCGGCCGTGAGGCTTGG
ACGCTAGGGCAGGGCATGAAAAAGCCCGTAGCGGGCTGCTACGGGCGTCTGACGCGGTGGAAAGGGGGAG
GGGATGTTGTCTACATGGCTCTGCTGTAGTGAGTGGGTTGCGCTCCGGCAGCGGTCCTGATCAATCGTCA
CCCTTTCTCGGTCCTTCAACGTTCCTGACAACGAGCCTCCTTTTCGCCAATCCATCGACAATCACCGCGA
GTCCCTGCTCGAACGCTGCGTCCGGACCGGCTTCGTCGAAGGCGTCTATCGCGGCCCGCAACAGCGGCGA
GAGCGGAGCCTGTTCAACGGTGCCGCCGCGCTCGCCGGCATCGCTGTCGCCGGCCTGCTCCTCAAGCACG
GCCCCAACAGTGAAGTAGCTGATTGTCATCAGCGCATTGACGGCGTCCCCGGCCGAAAAACCCGCCTCGC
AGAGGAAGCGAAGCTGCGCGTCGGCCGTTTCCATCTGCGGTGCGCCCGGTCGCGTGCCGGCATGGATGCG
CGCGCCATCGCGGTAGGCGAGCAGCGCCTGCCTGAAGCTGCGGGCATTCCCGATCAGAAATGAGCGCCAG
TCGTCGTCGGCTCTCGGCACCGAATGCGTATGATTCTCCGCCAGCATGGCTTCGGCCAGTGCGTCGAGCA
GCGCCCGCTTGTTCCTGAAGTGCCAGTAAAGCGCCGGCTGCTGAACCCCCAACCGTTCCGCCAGTTTGCG
TGTCGTCAGACCGTCTACGCCGACCTCGTTCAACAGGTCCAGGGCGGCACGGATCACTGTATTCGGCTGC
AACTTTGTCATGCTTGACACTTTATCACTGATAAACATAATATGTCCACCAACTTATCAGTGATAAAGAA
TCCGCGCGTTCAATCGGACCAGCGGAGGCTGGTCCGGAGGCCAGACGTGAAACCCAACATACCCCTGATC
GTAATTCTGAGCACTGTCGCGCTCGACGCTGTCGGCATCGGCCTGATTATGCCGGTGCTGCCGGGCCTCC
TGCGCGATCTGGTTCACTCGAACGACGTCACCGCCCACTATGGCATTCTGCTGGCGCTGTATGCGTTGGT
GCAATTTGCCTGCGCACCTGTGCTGGGCGCGCTGTCGGATCGTTTCGGGCGGCGGCCAATCTTGCTCGTC
TCGCTGGCCGGCGCCAGATCTGGGGAACCCTGTGGTTGGCATGCACATACAAATGGACGAACGGATAAAC
CTTTTCACGCCCTTTTAAATATCCGATTATTCTAATAAACGCTCTTTTCTCTTAGGTTTACCCGCCAATA
TATCCTGTCAAACACTGATAGTTTAAACGTTGCGATTAAGAATTCGAGCTCGGTACCCCCCTACTCCAAA
AATGTCAAAGATACAGTCTCAGAAGACCAAAGGGCTATTGAGACTTTTCAACAAAGGGTAATTTCGGGAA
ACCTCCTCGGATTCCATTGCCCAGCTATCTGTCACTTCATCGAAAGGACAGTAGAAAAGGAAGGTGGCTC
CTACAAATGCCATCATTGCGATAAAGGAAAGGCTATCATTCAAGATGCCTCTGCCGACAGTGGTCCCAAA
GATGGACCCCCACCCACGAGGAGCATCGTGGAAAAAGAAGACGTTCCAACCACGTCTTCAAAGCAAGTGG
ATTGATGTGACATCTCCACTGACGTAAGGGATGACGCACAATCCCACTATCCTTCGCAAGACCCTTCCTC
TATATAAGGAAGTTCATTTCATTTGGAGAGGACAGCCCAAGCTTCGACTCTAGAGGATCCCCTTAAATCG
ATATGGAACGAGCTATACAAGGAAACGACGCTAGGGAACAAGCTAACAGTGAACGTTGGGATGGAGGATC
AGGAGGTACCACTTCTCCCTTCAAACTTCCTGACGAAAGTCCGAGTTGGACTGAGTGGCGGCTACATAAC
GATGAGACGAATTCGAATCAAGATAATCCCCTTGGTTTCAAGGAAAGCTGGGGTTTCGGGAAAGTTGTAT
TTAAGAGATATCTCAGATACGACAGGACGGAAGCTTCACTGCACAGAGTCCTTGGATCTTGGACGGGAGA
TTCGGTTAACTATGCAGCATCTCGATTTTTCGGTTTCGACCAGATCGGATGTACCTATAGTATTCGGTTT
CGAGGAGTTAGTATCACCGTTTCTGGAGGGTCTCGAACTCTTCAGCATCTCTGTGAGATGGCAATTCGGT
CTAAGCAAGAACTGCTACAGCTTGCCCCAATCGAAGTGGAAAGTAATGTATCAAGAGGATGCCCTGAAGG
TACTCAAACCTTCGAAAAAGAAAGCGAGTAAGTCGAGGGCGAGCTCGAATTCGGTACGCTGAAATCACCA
GTCTCTCTCTACAAATCTATCTCTCTCTATTTTCTCCATAAATAATGTGTGAGTAGTTTCCCGATAAGGG
AAATTAGGGTTCTTATAGGGTTTCGCTCATGTGTTGAGCATATAAGAAACCCTTAGTATGTATTTGTATT
TGTAAAATACTTCTATCAATAAAATTTCTAATTCCTAAAACCAAAATCCAGTACTAAAATCCAGATCTCC
CTGCAGGTCCCCAGATTAGCCTTTTCAATTTCAGAAAGAATGCTAACCCACAGATGGTTAGAGAGGCTTA
CGCAGCAGGTCTCATCAAGACGATCTACCCGAGCAATAATCTCCAGGAAATCAAATACCTTCCCAAGAAG
GTTAAAGATGCAGTCAAAAGATTCAGGACTAACTGCATCAAGAACACAGAGAAAGATATATTTCTCAAGA
TCAGAAGTACTATTCCAGTATGGACGATTCAAGGCTTGCTTCACAAACCAAGGCAAGTAATAGAGATTGG
AGTCTCTAAAAAGGTAGTTCCCACTGAATCAAAGGCCATGGAGTCAAAGATTCAAATAGAGGACCTAACA
GAACTCGCCGTAAAGACTGGCGAACAGTTCATACAGAGTCTCTTACGACTCAATGACAAGAAGAAAATCT
TCGTCAACATGGTGGAGCACGACACACTTGTCTACTCCAAAAATATCAAAGATACAGTCTCAGAAGACCA
AAGGGCAATTGAGACTTTTCAACAAAGGGTAATATCCGGAAACCTCCTCGGATTCCATTGCCCAGCTATC
TGTCACTTTATTGTGAAGATAGTGGAAAAGGAAGGTGGCTCCTACAAATGCCATCATTGCGATAAAGGAA
AGGCCATCGTTGAAGATGCCTCTGCCGACAGTGGTCCCAAAGATGGACCCCCACCCACGAGGAGCATCGT
GGAAAAAGAAGACGTTCCAACCACGTCTTCAAAGCAAGTGGATTGATGTGATATCTCCACTGACGTAAGG
GATGACGCACAATCCCACTATCCTTCGCAAGACCCTTCCTCTATATAAGGAAGTTCATTTCATTTGGAGA
GAACACGGGGGACTCTAGAGTTATCAACAAGTTTGTACAAAAAAGCAGGCTCCACCACTAGTATGAATCA
TTCTATTTATACAGAGTTGCTGCCGGCGAATTTTCCGGGAGACTTTCCGGTGTACCGCCGAAATTCAAGC
TTCAGTCGTCTAATTCCATGCTTAACTGAAACATGGGGCGAATTACCACTAAAAGTCGACGATTCTGAAG
ATATGGTAATTTATACTCTCTTAAAGGACGCTCTTAACGTCGGATGGTCGCCCTTTAATTTTACCGCCGG
CGAAGTAAAATCGGAGCCAAGGGAGGAGGAAATTGTGGTTTCCCCGGCGGAGACAACAGCCGCGCCGGCG
ACTGAGATACCGAGGGGAAGGCATTACAGAGGTGTTAGACGACGGCCGTGGGGGAAATTTGCGGCGGAGA
TTAGAGATCCGGCGAAGAATGGAGCTAGGGTTTGGCTTGGAACATACGAAACAGATGAAGAAGCTGCAAT
TGCTTATGATAAAGCGGCTTATAGAATGCGCGGTTCAAAGGCTCATTTAAATTTCCCACATAGAATCGGT
TTAAATGAACCGGAACCGGTTCGAGTCACGGCGAAAAGACGAGCATCGCCTGAACCGGCTAGTTCGTTGG
AAAATAGTTCACCTAAACGGAGAAGAAAAGCTGTTGCAGCTGAGAAATCTGAAGCAGTAGAAGTGGAGAG
TGAATCAAATGTTTTGCAAGTTGGATGTCAAGTTGAGCTATTTACACGTGGACATCAATTAATAGTCAGT
CCCGGGGACCCAGCTTTCTTGTACAAAGTGGTTGATAACAGCGGGTTAATTAACATCTTTTACCCATACG
ATGTTCCTGACTATGCGGGCTATCCCTATGACGTCCCGGACTATGCAGGATCCTATCCATATGACGTTCC
AGATTACGCTGCTCAGTGCAGCGCTTAGAGCTCGAATTTCCCCGATCGTTCAAACATTTGGCAATAAAGT
TTCTTAAGATTGAATCCTGTTGCCGGTCTTGCGATGATTATCATATAATTTCTGTTGAATTACGTTAAGC
ATGTAATAATTAACATGTAATGCATGACGTTATTTATGAGATGGGTTTTTATGATTAGAGTCCCGCAATT
ATACATTTAATACGCGATAGAAAACAAAATATAGCGCGCAAACTAGGATAAATTATCGCGCGCGGTGTCA
TCTATGTTACTAGATCGGGAATTAGCTTCATCAACGCAAGACATGCGCACGACCGTCTGACAGGAGAGGA
ATTTCCGACGAGCACAGAAAGGACTTGCTCTTGGACGTAGGCCTATTTCTCAGGCACATGTATCAAGTGT
TCGGACGTGGGTTTTCGATGGTGTATCAGCCGCCGCCAACTGGGAGATGAGGAGGCTTTCTTGGGGGGCA
GTCAGCAGTTCATTTCACAAGACAGAGGAACTTGTAAGGAGATGCACTGATTTATCTTGGCGCAAACCAG
CAGGACGAATTAGTGGGAATAGCCCGCGAATATCTAAGTTATGCCTGTCGGCATGAGCAGAAACTTCCAA
TTCGAAACAGTTTGGAGAGGTTGTTTTTGGGCATACCTTTTGTTAGTCAGCCTCTCGATTGCTCATCGTC
ATTACACAGTACCGAAGTTTGATCGATCTAGTAACATAGATGACACCGCGCGCGATAATTTATCCTAGTT
TGCGCGCTATATTTTGTTTTCTATCGCGTATTAAATGTATAATTGCGGGACTCTAATCATAAAAACCCAT
CTCATAAATAACGTCATGCATTACATGTTAATTATTACATGCTTAACGTAATTCAACAGAAATTATATGA
TAATCATCGCAAGACCGGCAACAGGATTCAATCTTAAGAAACTTTATTGCCAAATGTTTGAACGATCTGC
TTCGACGCACTCCTTCTTTACTCCACCATCTCGTCCTTATTGAAAACGTGGGTAGCACCAAAACGAATCA
AGTCGCTGGAACTGAAGTTACCAATCACGCTGGATGATTTGCCAGTTGGATTAATCTTGCCTTTCCCCGC
ATGAATAATATTGATGAATGCATGCGTGAGGGGTATTTCGATTTTGGCAATAGCTGCAATTGCCGCGACA
TCCTCCAACGAGCATAATTCTTCAGAAAAATAGCGATGTTCCATGTTGTCAGGGCATGCATGATGCACGT
TATGAGGTGACGGTGCTAGGCAGTATTCCCTCAAAGTTTCATAGTCAGTATCATATTCATCATTGCATTC
CTGCAAGAGAGAATTGAGACGCAATCCACACGCTGCGGCAACCTTCCGGCGTTCGTGGTCTATTTGCTCT
TGGACGTTGCAAACGTAAGTGTTGGATCCCGGTCGGCATCTACTCTATTCCTTTGCCCTCGGACGAGTGC
TGGGGCGTCGGTTTCCACTATCGGCGAGTACTTCTACACAGCCATCGGTCCAGACGGCCGCGCTTCTGCG
GGCGATTTGTGTACGCCCGACAGTCCCGGCTCCGGATCGGACGATTGCGTCGCATCGACCCTGCGCCCAA
GCTGCATCATCGAAATTGCCGTCAACCAAGCTCTGATAGAGTTGGTCAAGACCAATGCGGAGCATATACG
CCCGGAGCCGCGGCGATCCTGCAAGCTCCGGATGCCTCCGCTCGAAGTAGCGCGTCTGCTGCTCCATACA
AGCCAACCACGGCCTCCAGAAGAAGATGTTGGCGACCTCGTATTGGGAATCCCCGAACATCGCCTCGCTC
CAGTCAATGACCGCTGTTATGCGGCCATTGTCCGTCAGGACATTGTTGGAGCCGAAATCCGCGTGCACGA
GGTGCCGGACTTCGGGGCAGTCCTCGGCCCAAAGCATCAGCTCATCGAGAGCCTGCGCGACGGACGCACT
GACGGTGTCGTCCATCACAGTTTGCCAGTGATACACATGGGGATCAGCAATCGCGCATATGAAATCACGC
CATGTAGTGTATTGACCGATTCCTTGCGGTCCGAATGGGCCGAACCCGCTCGTCTGGCTAAGATCGGCCG
CAGCGATCGCATCCATGGCCTCCGCGACCGGCTGCAGAACAGCGGGCAGTTCGGTTTCAGGCAGGTCTTG
CAACGTGACACCCTGTGCACGGCGGGAGATGCAATAGGTCAGGCTCTCGCTGAATTCCCCAATGTCAAGC
ACTTCCGGAATCGGGAGCGCGGCCGATGCAAAGTGCCGATAAACATAACGATCTTTGTAGAAACCATCGG
CGCAGCTATTTACCCGCAGGACATATCCACGCCCTCCTACATCGAAGCTGAAAGCACGAGATTCTTCGCC
CTCCGAGAGCTGCATCAGGTCGGAGACGCTGTCGAACTTTTCGATCAGAAACTTCTCGACAGACGTCGCG
GTGAGTTCAGGCTTTTTCATATCGGGGTCGTCCTCTCCAAATGAAATGAACTTCCTTATATAGAGGAAGG
GTCTTGCGAAGGATAGTGGGATTGTGCGTCATCCCTTACGTCAGTGGAGATATCACATCAATCCACTTGC
TTTGAAGACGTGGTTGGAACGTCTTCTTTTTCCACGATGCTCCTCGTGGGTGGGGGTCCATCTTTGGGAC
CACTGTCGGCAGAGGCATCTTGAACGATAGCCTTTCCTTTATCGCAATGATGGCATTTGTAGGTGCCACC
TTCCTTTTCTACTGTCCTTTTGATGAAGTGACAGATAGCTGGGCAATGGAATCCGAGGAGGTTTCCCGAT
ATTACCCTTTGTTGAAAAGTCTCAATAGCCCTTTGGTCTTCTGAGACTGTATCTTTGATATTCTTGGAGT
AGACGAGAGTGTCGTGCTCCACCATGTTGACGGATCTCTAGGACGCGTCGACGCGTCGACGCGTCGACGC
GTCGACGCGTCCTAGAAGCTAATTCACTGGCCGTCGTTTTACAACGTCGTGACTGGGAAAACCCTGGCGT
TACCCAACTTAATCGCCTTGCAGCACATCCCCCTTTCGCCAGCTGGCGTAATAGCGAAGAGGCCCGCACC
GATCGCCCTTCCCAACAGTTGCGCAGCCTGAATG
[44 nt withheld, positions 8575-8618]
C
[141 nt withheld, positions 8620-8760]
CCTTTGACGTTGGAGTCCACGTTCTTT
[37 nt withheld, positions 8788-8824]
ACCCTATCTCGGGCTATTCTTTTGATTTATAAGGGATTTTGCCGATTTCGGAACCACCATCAAACAGGAT
TTTCGCCTGCTGGGGCAAACCAGCGTGGACCGCTTGCTGCAACTCTCTCAGGGCCAGGCGGTGAAGGGCA
ATCAGCTGTTGCCCGTCTCACTGGTGAAAAGAAAAACCACCCCAGTACATTAAAAACGTCCGCAATGTGT
TATTAAGTTGTCTAAGCGTCAATTTGTTTACACCACAATATATCCTGCCACCAGCCAGCCAACAGCTCCC
CGACCGGCAGCTCGGCACAAAATCACCACTCGATACAGGCAGCCCATCAGTCCGGGACGGCGTCAGCGGG
AGAGCCGTTGTAAGGCGGCAGACTTTGCTCATGTTACCGATGCTATTCGGAAGAACGGCAACTAAGCTGC
CGGGTTTGAAACACGGATGATCTCGCGGAGGGTAGCATGTTGATTGTAACGATGACAGAGCGTTGCTGCC
TGTGATCAAATATCATCTCCCTCGCAGAGATCCGAATTATCAGCCTTCTTATTCATTTCTCGCTTAACCG
TGACAGGCTGTCGATCTTGAGAACTATGCCGACATAATAGGAAATCGCTGGATAAAGCCGCTGAGGAAGC
TGAGTGGCGCTATTTCTTTAGAAGTGAACGTTGACGATATCAACTCCCCTATCCATTGCTCACCGAATGG
TACAGGTCGGGGACCCGAAGTTCCGACTGTCGGCCTGATGCATCCCCGGCTGATCGACCCCAGATCTGGG
GCTGAGAAAGCCCAGTAAGGAAACAACTGTAGGTTCGAGTCGCGAGATCCCCCGGAACCAAAGGAAGTAG
GTTAAACCCGCTCCGATCAGGCCGAGCCACGCCAGGCCGAGAACATTGGTTCCTGTAGGCATCGGGATTG
GCGGATCAAACACTAAAGCTACTGGAACGAGCAGAAGTCCTCCGGCCGCCAGTTGCCAGGCGGTAAAGGT
GAGCAGAGGCACGGGAGGTTGCCACTTGCGGGTCAGCACGGTTCCGAACGCCATGGAAACCGCCCCCGCC
AGGCCCGCTGCGACGCCGACAGGATCTAGCGCTGCGTTTGGTGTCAACACCAACAGCGCCACGCCCGCAG
TTCCGCAAATAGCCCCCAGGACCGCCATCAATCGTATCGGGCTACCTAGCAGAGCGGCAGAGATGAACAC
GACCATCAGCGGCTGCACAGCGCCTACCGTCGCCGCGACCCCGCCCGGCAGGCGGTAGACCGAAATAAAC
AACAAGCTCCAGAATAGCGAAATATTAAGTGCGCCGAGGATGAAGATGCGCATCCACCAGATTCCCGTTG
GAATCTGTCGGACGATCATCACGAGCAATAAACCCGCCGGCAACGCCCGCAGCAGCATACCGGCGACCCC
TCGGCCTCGCTGTTCGGGCTCCACGAAAACGCCGGACAGATGCGCCTTGTGAGCGTCCTTGGGGCCGTCC
TCCTGTTTGAAGACCGACAGCCCAATGATCTCGCCGTCGATGTAGGCGCCGAATGCCACGGCATCTCGCA
ACCGTTCAGCGAACGCCTCCATGGGCTTTTTCTCCTCGTGCTCGTAAACGGACCCGAACATCTCTGGAGC
TTTCTTCAGGGCCGACAATCGGATCTCGCGGAAATCCTGCACGTCGGCCGCTCCAAGCCGTCGAATCTGA
GCCTTAATCACAATTGTCAATTTTAATCCTCTGTTTATCGGCAGTTCGTAGAGCGCGCCGTGCGTCCCGA
GCGATACTGAGCGAAGCAAGTGCGTCGAGCAGTGCCCGCTTGTTCCTGAAATGCCAGTAAAGCGCTGGCT
GCTGAACCCCCAGCCGGAACTGACCCCACAAGGCCCTAGCGTTTGCAATGCACCAGGTCATCATTGACCC
AGGCGTGTTCCACCAGGCCGCTGCCTCGCAACTCTTCGCAGGCTTCGCCGACCTGCTCGCGCCACTTCTT
CACGCGGGTGGAATCCGATCCGCACATGAGGCGGAAGGTTTCCAGCTTGAGCGGGTACGGCTCCCGGTGC
GAGCTGAAATAGTCGAACATCCGTCGGGCCGTCGGCGACAGCTTGCGGTACTTCTCCCATATGAATTTCG
TGTAGTGGTCGCCAGCAAACAGCACGACGATTTCCTCGTCGATCAGGACCTGGCAACGGGACGTTTTCTT
GCCACGGTCCAGGACGCGGAAGCGGTGCAGCAGCGACACCGATTCCAGGTGCCCAACGCGGTCGGACGTG
AAGCCCATCGCCGTCGCCTGTAGGCGCGACAGGCATTCCTCGGCCTTCGTGTAATACCGGCCATTGATCG
ACCAGCCCAGGTCCTGGCAAAGCTCGTAGAACGTGAAGGTGATCGGCTCGCCGATAGGGGTGCGCTTCGC
GTACTCCAACACCTGCTGCCACACCAGTTCGTCATCGTCGGCCCGCAGCTCGACGCCGGTGTAGGTGATC
TTCACGTCCTTGTTGACGTGGAAAATGACCTTGTTTTGCAGCGCCTCGCGCGGGATTTTCTTGTTGCGCG
TGGTGAACAGGGCAGAGCGGGCCGTGTCGTTTGGCATCGCTCGCATCGTGTCCGGCCACGGCGCAATATC
GAACAAGGAAAGCTGCATTTCCTTGATCTGCTGCTTCGTGTGTTTCAGCAACGCGGCCTGCTTGGCCTCG
CTGACCTGTTTTGCCAGGTCCTCGCCGGCGGTTTTTCGCTTCTTGGTCGTCATAGTTCCTCGCGTGTCGA
TGGTCATCGACTTCGCCAAACCTGCCGCCTCCTGTTCGAGACGACGCGAACGCTCCACGGCGGCCGATGG
CGCGGGCAGGGCAGGGGGAGCCAGTTGCACGCTGTCGCGCTCGATCTTGGCCGTAGCTTGCTGGACCATC
GAGCCGACGGACTGGAAGGTTTCGCGGGGCGCACGCATGACGGTGCGGCTTGCGATGGTTTCGGCATCCT
CGGCGGAAAACCCCGCGTCGATCAGTTCTTGCCTGTATGCCTTCCGGTCAAACGTCCGATTCATTCACCC
TCCTTGCGGGATTGCCCCGACTCACGCCGGGGCAATGTGCCCTTATTCCTGATTTGACCCGCCTGGTGCC
TTGGTGTCCAGATAATCCACCTTATCGGCAATGAAGTCGGTCCCGTAGACCGTCTGGCCGTCCTTCTCGT
ACTTGGTATTCCGAATCTTGCCCTGCACGAATACCAGCGACCCCTTGCCCAAATACTTGCCGTGGGCCTC
GGCCTGAGAGCCAAAACACTTGATGCGGAAGAAGTCGGTGCGCTCCTGCTTGTCGCCGGCATCGTTGCGC
CACATCTAGGTACTAAAACAATTCATCCAGTAAAATATAATATTTTATTTTCTCCCAATCAGGCTTGATC
CCCAGTAAGTCAAAAAATAGCTCGACATACTGTTCTTCCCCGATATCCTCCCTGATCGACCGGACGCAGA
AGGCAATGTCATACCACTTGTCCGCCCTGCCGCTTCTCCCAAGATCAATAAAGCCACTTACTTTGCCATC
TTTCACAAAGATGTTGCTGTCTCCCAGGTCGCCGTGGGAAAAGACAAGTTCCTCTTCGGGCTTTTCCGTC
TTTAAAAAATCATACAGCTCGCGCGGATCTTTAAATGGAGTGTCTTCTTCCCAGTTTTCGCAATCCACAT
CGGCCAGATCGTTATTCAGTAAGTAATCCAATTCGGCTAAGCGGCTGTCTAAGCTATTCGTATAGGGACA
ATCCGATATGTCGATGGAGTGAAAGAGCCTGATGCACTCCGCATACAGCTCGATAATCTTTTCAGGGCTT
TGTTCATCTTCATACTCTTCCGAGCAAAGGACGCCATCGGCCTCACTCATGAGCAGATTGCTCCAGCCAT
CATGCCGTTCAAAGTGCAGGACCTTTGGAACAGGCAGCTTTCCTTCCAGCCATAGCATCATGTCCTTTTC
CCGTTCCACATCATAGGTGGTCCCTTTATACCGGCTGTCCGTCATTTTTAAATATAGGTTTTCATTTTCT
CCCACCAGCTTATATACCTTAGCAGGAGACATTCCTTCCGTATCTTTTACGCAGCGGTATTTTTCGATCA
GTTTTTTCAATTCCGGTGATATTCTCATTTTAGCCATTTATTATTTCCTTCCTCTTTTCTACAGTATTTA
AAGATACCCCAAGAAGCTAATTATAACAAGACGAACTCCAATTCACTGTTCCTTGCATTCTAAAACCTTA
AATACCAGAAAACAGCTTTTTCAAAGTTGTTTTCAAAGTTGGCGTATAACATAGTATCGACGGAGCCGAT
TTTGAAACCACAATTATGGGTGATGCTGCCAACTTACTGATTTAGTGTATGATGGTGTTTTTGAGGTGCT
CCAGTGGCTTCTGTTTCTATCAGCTGTCCCTCCTGTTCAGCTACTGACGGGGTGGTGCGTAACGGCAAAA
GCACCGCCGGACATCAGCGCTATCTCTGCTCTCACTGCCGTAAAACATGGCAACTGCAGTTCACTTACAC
CGCTTCTCAACCCGGTACGCACCAGAAAATCATTGATATGGCCATGAATGGCGTTGGATGCCGGGCAACA
GCCCGCATTATGGGCGTTGGCCTCAACACGATTTTACGTCACTTAAAAAACTCAGGCCGCAGTCGGTAAC
CTCGCGCATACAGCCGGGCAGTGACGTCATCGTCTGCGCGGAAATGGACGAACAGTGGGGCTATGTCGGG
GCTAAATCGCGCCAGCGCTGGCTGTTTTACGCGTATGACAGTCTCCGGAAGACGGTTGTTGCGCACGTAT
TCGGTGAACGCACTATGGCGACGCTGGGGCGTCTTATGAGCCTGCTGTCACCCTTTGACGTGGTGATATG
GATGACGGATGGCTGGCCGCTGTATGAATCCCGCCTGAAGGGAAAGCTGCACGTAATCAGCAAGCGATAT
ACGCAGCGAATTGAGCGGCATAACCTGAATCTGAGGCAGCACCTGGCACGGCTGGGACGGAAGTCGCTGT
CGTTCTCAAAATCGGTGGAGCTGCATGACAAAGTCATCGGGCATTATCTGAACATAAAACACTATCAATA
AGTTGGAGTCATTACCCAATTATGATAGAATTTACAAGCTATAAGGTTATTGTCCTGGGTTTCAAGCATT
AGTCCATGCAAGTTTTTATGCTTTGCCCATTCTATAGATATATTGATAAGCGCGCTGCCTATGCCTTGCC
CCCTGAAATCCTTACATACGGCGATATCTTCTATATAAAAGATATATTATCTTATCAGTATTGTCAATAT
ATTCAAGGCAATCTGCCTCCTCATCCTCTTCATCCTCTTCGTCTTGGTAGCTTTTTAAATATGGCGCTTC
ATAGAGTAATTCTGTAAAGGTCCAATTCTCGTTTTCATACCTCGGTATAATCTTACCTATCACCTCAAAT
GGTTCGCTGGGTTTATCGCACCCCCGAACACGAGCACGGCACCCGCGACCACTATGCCAAGAATGCCCAA
GGTAAAAATTGCCGGCCCCGCCATGAAGTCCGTGAATGCCCCGACGGCCGAAGTGAAGGGCAGGCCGCCA
CCCAGGCCGCCGCCCTCACTGCCCGGCACCTGGTCGCTGAATGTCGATGCCAGCACCTGCGGCACGTCAA
TGCTTCCGGGCGTCGCGCTCGGGCTGATCGCCCATCCCGTTACTGCCCCGATCCCGGCAATGGCAAGGAC
TGCCAGCGCTGCCATTTTTGGGGTGAGGCCGTTCGCGGCCGAGGGGCGCAGCCCCTGGGGGGATGGGAGG
CCCGCGTTAGCGGGCCGGGAGGGTTCGAGAAGGGGGGGCACCCCCCTTCGGCGTGCGCGGTCACGCGCAC
AGGGCGCAGCCCTGGTTAAAAACAAGGTTTATAAATATTGGTTTAAAAGCAGGTTAAAAGACAGGTTAGC
GGTGGCCGAAAAACGGGCGGAAACCCTTGCAAATGCTGGATTTTCTGCCTGTGGACAGCCCCTCAAATGT
CAATAGGTGCGCCCCTCATCTGTCAGCACTCTGCCCCTCAAGTGTCAAGGATCGCGCCCCTCATCTGTCA
GTAGTCGCGCCCCTCAAGTGTCAATACCGCAGGGCACTTATCCCCAGGCTTGTCCACATCATCTGTGGGA
AACTCGCGTAAAATCAGGCGTTTTCGCCGATTTGCGAGGCTGGCCAGCTCCACGTCGCCGGCCGAAATCG
AGCCTGCCCCTCATCTGTCAACGCCGCGCCGGGTGAGTCGGCCCCTCAAGTGTCAACGTCCGCCCCTCAT
CTGTCAGTGAGGGCCAAGTTTTCCGCGAGGTATCCACAACGCCGGCGGCCGCGGTGTCTCGCACACGGCT
TCGACGGCGTTTCTGGCGCGTTTGCAGGGCCATAGACGGCCGCCAGCCCAGCGGCGAGGGCAACCAGCCC
GGTGAGCGTCGGAAAGGCGC
Features (pLannotate 1.2.2; 36 found; start..end, strand, type, name):
      3..89      -  CDS            traI (fragment): TRAI6_ECOLX - Experimental evidence at protein level: Swiss-Prot protein existence level 1. The initiation process of transfer DNA synthesis requires the interaction of at least three plasmid-specific components (TraH, I, and J) at the transfer origin resulting in the assembly of a specialised nucleoprotein complex - the relaxosome. Site- and strand-specific cleavage at the transfer origin is dependent on TraI and TraJ. From Escherichia coli.
    127..498     -  CDS            traJ: oriT-recognizing protein; traJ
    531..640     -  oriT           oriT: incP origin of transfer
    772..962     +  rep_origin     ori (fragment): high-copy-number ColE1/pMB1/pBR322/pUC origin of replication
   1321..1971    -  CDS            TetR: tetracycline resistance regulatory protein; tetR
   2077..2326    +  CDS            TcR (fragment): tetracycline efflux protein; tetA; confers resistance to tetracycline
   2436..2460    -  misc_feature   RB T-DNA repeat: right border repeat from nopaline C58 T-DNA
   2490..2508    +  misc_feature   MCS (fragment): pUC18/19 multiple cloning site
   2559..2904    +  promoter       CaMV 35S promoter: strong constitutive promoter from cauliflower mosaic virus
   2856..2902    +  promoter       minimal CaMV 35S promoter: minimal 35S promoter from cauliflower mosaic virus
   2914..2932    -  misc_feature   MCS (fragment): pUC18/19 multiple cloning site
   2943..3458    +  CDS            P19_TBSVC: Experimental evidence at protein level: Swiss-Prot protein existence level 1. Acts as a suppressor of RNA-mediated gene silencing, also known as post-transcriptional gene silencing (PTGS), a mechanism of plant viral defense that limits the accumulation of viral RNAs. Binds to short interfering RNAs (siRNAs) with high affinity. Acts as a molecular caliper to specifically select siRNAs based on the length of the duplex region of the RNA (By similarity). From Tomato bushy stunt virus (strain Cherry) (TBSV).
   3531..3707    +  polyA_signal   CaMV poly(A) signal: cauliflower mosaic virus polyadenylation signal
   4210..4551    +  promoter       CaMV 35S promoter: strong constitutive promoter from cauliflower mosaic virus
   4577..4601    +  protein_bind   attB1: mutant version of attB; recombination site for the Gateway® BP reaction BP Clonase™
   4613..5320    +  CDS            ERF1: ERF1_TOBAC - Also known as ERF-1. Experimental evidence at transcript level: Swiss-Prot protein existence level 2. Probably acts as a transcriptional activator and may be involved in disease resistance pathways (By similarity). Binds to the GCC-box pathogenesis-related promoter element. Involved in the regulation of gene expression by stress factors and by components of stress signal transduction pathways mediated by ethylene, that seems to depend on a protein kinase cascade and to be influenced by methyl- jasmonate. From Nicotiana tabacum (Common tobacco).
   5328..5352    -  protein_bind   attB2: mutant version of attB; recombination site for the Gateway® BP reaction BP Clonase™
   5381..5470    +  CDS            3xHA: three tandem HA epitope tags
   5504..5756    +  terminator     NOS terminator: nopaline synthase terminator and poly(A) signal
   6185..6437    -  terminator     NOS terminator: nopaline synthase terminator and poly(A) signal
   6461..6889    -  CDS            nos (fragment): DHNO_AGRT7 - Protein inferred from homology: Swiss-Prot protein existence level 3. From Agrobacterium tumefaciens (strain T37).
   6905..7930    -  CDS            HygR: aminoglycoside phosphotransferase from E. coli; aph(4)-Ia; confers resistance to hygromycin
   7940..8284    -  promoter       CaMV 35S promoter: strong constitutive promoter from cauliflower mosaic virus
   7941..7987    -  promoter       minimal CaMV 35S promoter: minimal 35S promoter from cauliflower mosaic virus
   8422..8577    +  CDS            lacZα (fragment) (sequence partly withheld): LacZα fragment of β-galactosidase; lacZ fragment
   8575..8875    +  rep_origin     M13 ori (fragment) (sequence partly withheld): M13 bacteriophage origin of replication; arrow indicates direction of (+) strand synthesis
   8876..9006    +  CDS            lacI (fragment): lac repressor; lacI; The lac repressor binds to the lac operator to inhibit transcription in E. coli. This inhibition can be relieved by adding lactose or isopropyl-β-D-thiogalactopyranoside (IPTG).
   9060..9084    -  misc_feature   LB T-DNA repeat: left border repeat from nopaline C58 T-DNA
  10541..10660   -  CDS            tetR (fragment): TETR1_ECOLX - Experimental evidence at protein level: Swiss-Prot protein existence level 1. TetR is the repressor of the tetracycline resistance element; its N-terminal region forms a helix-turn-helix structure and binds DNA. Binding of tetracycline to TetR reduces the repressor affinity for the tetracycline resistance gene (tetA) promoter operator sites. From Escherichia coli.
  10680..11828   -  CDS            trfA: trans-acting replication protein that binds to and activates oriV
  12127..12921   -  CDS            KanR: aminoglycoside phosphotransferase; aphA-3; confers resistance to kanamycin
  13113..13880   +  mobile_element IS1: prokaryotic transposable element IS1
  13889..14038   -  CDS            satA (fragment): STA_BACSU - Also known as yyaR. Experimental evidence at protein level: Swiss-Prot protein existence level 1. Involved in resistance to streptothricin, a broad-spectrum antibiotic produced by streptomycetes. Detoxifies streptothricin via acetylation of the beta amino group of the first beta-lysyl moiety of streptothricin. From Bacillus subtilis (strain 168).
  14037..14231   -  CDS            satA (fragment): STA_BACSU - Also known as yyaR. Experimental evidence at protein level: Swiss-Prot protein existence level 1. Involved in resistance to streptothricin, a broad-spectrum antibiotic produced by streptomycetes. Detoxifies streptothricin via acetylation of the beta amino group of the first beta-lysyl moiety of streptothricin. From Bacillus subtilis (strain 168).
  14234..14509   -  CDS            klaC (fragment): KLAC_ECOLX - Also known as telB. Protein predicted: Swiss-Prot protein existence level 4. Belongs to the kla operon, which is associated with cryptic tellurite resistance, and IncW plasmid fertility inhibition. From Escherichia coli.
  14573..15204   -  rep_origin     oriV: incP origin of replication
