[The description below was written by a language model from this plasmid's Addgene catalogue record and pLannotate feature annotations shown in this document.]
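Description:
pGWB14-LYX023 is a plant binary expression vector built on the pGWB14 backbone, intended for Agrobacterium-mediated transient or stable expression of a Nicotiana benthamiana transcription factor. The backbone carries a broad-host-range IncP replication system (oriV with the trans-acting trfA replication protein), which allows maintenance in both E. coli and Agrobacterium at low copy number. It also carries oriT and traJ for conjugal mobilisation. Bacterial selection is by kanamycin (aphA-3). The annotation also picks up backbone remnants such as tetR/tetA fragments, an IS1 element and partial ColE1, lacZα and M13 ori sequences, which appear to be vestigial.

Between the nopaline-type right and left T-DNA borders lie three CaMV 35S-driven cassettes. The main one expresses the insert, gene model Niben101Scf00454g04003.1, which the annotation matches to tobacco ERF1, an ethylene-responsive GCC-box-binding factor. The coding sequence is flanked by attB1 and attB2 sites, although the record lists Gibson cloning as the method. It is fused in frame to a C-terminal 3xHA epitope tag and followed by a NOS terminator. The tag permits detection or immunoprecipitation of the protein with anti-HA antibodies.

A second cassette, not mentioned in the catalogue fields, encodes the tomato bushy stunt virus P19 silencing suppressor with a CaMV poly(A) signal. P19 binds siRNAs and would be expected to boost expression in agroinfiltrated leaves. The third cassette is a 35S-driven hygromycin phosphotransferase gene with a NOS terminator, used to select stably transformed plants.
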