Addgene plasmid #126241: pGWB14-LYX023
Purpose: With a Nicotiana benthamiana transcription factor in PGWB14 backbone, for Agrobacterium mediated transient or stable expression corresponding transcription factor fused with a C-terminal HA tag.
Depositing lab: Silin Zhong. Depositing organization: Chinese University of Hong Kong.
Backbone
  Vector backbone: pGWB14
  Vector type: Plant Expression
  Selectable markers: Hygromycin
Growth in bacteria
  Bacterial resistance: Kanamycin, 50 μg/mL
  Growth temperature: 37°C
  Growth strain: DH5alpha
  Copy number: Low Copy
Gene/Insert
  Gene/Insert name: Niben101Scf00454g04003.1
  Species: Nicotiana benthamiana
  Promoter: CaMV 35S
  Tag / fusion protein: HA (C terminal on insert)
  Cloning method: Gibson Cloning
Terms and licenses: Academic/Nonprofit Terms; Industry Terms: Not Available to Industry
How to cite: pGWB14-LYX023 was a gift from Silin Zhong (Addgene plasmid # 126241 ; http://n2t.net/addgene:126241 ; RRID:Addgene_126241)
